Addgene plasmid #25990: pFB-Flag-MyoD-E12
Depositing lab: Jeffrey Dilworth. Publication: In vitro transcription system delineates the distinct roles of the coactivators pCAF and p300 during MyoD/E47-dependent transactivation. Dilworth FJ, Seaver KJ, Fishburn AL, Htet SL, Tapscott SJ. Proc Natl Acad Sci U S A. 2004 Aug 10. 101(32):11593-8. 10.1073/pnas.0404192101 PubMed 15289617.
Backbone
  Vector backbone: pFastBac1
  Backbone manufacturer: Invitrogen
  Backbone size w/o insert (bp): 4775
  Vector type: Baculovirus transfer Vector
Growth in bacteria
  Bacterial resistance: Ampicillin, 100 μg/mL
  Growth temperature: 37°C
  Growth strain: DH5alpha
  Copy number: High Copy
Gene/Insert
  Gene/Insert name: MyoD-E12 Heterodimer Fusion (alt names: MyoD forced heterodimer; E12; TCF3)
  Species: M. musculus (mouse)
  Insert size (bp): 3013
  GenBank ID: BC103613
  Entrez Gene: Myod1 (a.k.a. MYF3, MyoD, Myod-1, bHLHc1)
  Tag / fusion protein: Flag (N terminal on insert)
  Cloning method: Restriction Enzyme; 5′ cloning site BamHI (destroyed during cloning); 3′ cloning site EcoRI (not destroyed)
  Sequencing primers: 5′ TATTCCGGATTATTCATACC; 3′ CTGATTATGATCCTCTAGTAC
Terms and licenses: Academic/Nonprofit Terms; Industry Terms: Not Available to Industry
How to cite: pFB-Flag-MyoD-E12 was a gift from Jeffrey Dilworth (Addgene plasmid # 25990 ; http://n2t.net/addgene:25990 ; RRID:Addgene_25990)
