[The description below was written by a language model from this plasmid's Addgene catalogue record and pLannotate feature annotations shown in this document.]
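Description:
pFB-Flag-MyoD-E12 is a baculovirus transfer (donor) vector built on the pFastBac1 backbone, designed to generate recombinant baculovirus for protein production in insect cells. In E. coli it is maintained as a high-copy plasmid through a ColE1/pUC-type origin and selected with ampicillin via the β-lactamase gene; an f1 origin is also present. The expression cassette and a gentamicin resistance gene (driven by the Pc integron promoter) lie between the Tn7L and Tn7R ends of a mini-Tn7 element. In the Bac-to-Bac type of system this arrangement allows site-specific transposition of the cassette into a baculovirus shuttle genome (bacmid) held in a suitable E. coli host, with gentamicin marking the transposed segment.

The payload is a roughly 3 kb insert encoding a "forced heterodimer": mouse MyoD (Myod1) joined in a single open reading frame, through a short intervening linker region, to the E-protein E12, a product of Tcf3. An N-terminal Flag epitope precedes MyoD; the annotation software matches it only as a fragment of 3xFLAG, consistent with a single tag. Transcription is driven by the strong, very late polyhedrin promoter from Autographa californica nucleopolyhedrovirus and terminated by the SV40 polyadenylation signal. The insert was placed between BamHI (destroyed in cloning) and EcoRI sites.

Tethering the muscle-specific bHLH factor to its ubiquitous bHLH partner ensures that a defined, stoichiometric MyoD–E12 complex is produced rather than a mix of homo- and heterodimers, and the Flag tag permits affinity purification and detection. The associated publication concerns an in vitro transcription system examining coactivator roles in MyoD/E-protein-dependent transactivation, so the construct is suited to supplying purified recombinant activator for such biochemical assays.
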