Features (pLannotate 1.2.2; 17 found; start..end, strand, type, name):
      1..92      +  promoter       polyhedrin promoter: polh from Autographa californica; promoter for the baculovirus polyhedrin gene
    149..170     +  CDS            3xFLAG (fragment): three tandem FLAG® epitope tags
    177..1130    +  CDS            Myod1: MYOD1_MOUSE - Also known as Myod. Experimental evidence at protein level: Swiss-Prot protein existence level 1. Acts as a transcriptional activator that promotes transcription of muscle-specific target genes and plays a role in muscle differentiation (PubMed:16901893). Together with MYF5 and MYOG, co-occupies muscle-specific gene promoter core region during myogenesis. Induces fibroblasts to differentiate into myoblasts. Interacts with and is inhibited by the twist protein. This interaction probably involves the basic domains of both proteins (PubMed:21798092, PubMed:3175662). From Mus musculu
   1200..3155    +  CDS            Tcf3: TFE2_MOUSE - Also known as Alf2, Me2, Tcfe2a. Experimental evidence at protein level: Swiss-Prot protein existence level 1. Transcriptional regulator involved in the initiation of neuronal differentiation and mesenchymal to epithelial transition (PubMed:15226298, PubMed:18214987). Heterodimers between TCF3 and tissue-specific basic helix-loop-helix (bHLH) proteins play major roles in determining tissue-specific cell fate during embryogenesis, like muscle or early B-cell differentiation (PubMed:18214987). Together with TCF15, required for the mesenchymal to epithelial transition (PubMed:1130938
   3265..3348    +  CDS            large T antigen (fragment): large T antigen from SV40 (simian virus 40)
   3371..3505    +  polyA_signal   SV40 poly(A) signal: SV40 polyadenylation signal
   3534..3699    -  mobile_element Tn7L: mini-Tn7 element (left end of the Tn7 transposon) Tn7
   3862..3878    +  CDS            lacZα (fragment): LacZα fragment of β-galactosidase; lacZ fragment
   3883..4337    +  rep_origin     f1 ori (sequence partly withheld): f1 bacteriophage origin of replication; arrow indicates direction of (+) strand synthesis
   4363..4467    +  promoter       AmpR promoter: bla
   4468..5328    +  CDS            AmpR: β-lactamase; bla; confers resistance to ampicillin, carbenicillin, and related antibiotics
   5499..6087    +  rep_origin     ori: high-copy-number ColE1/pMB1/pBR322/pUC origin of replication
   6273..6324    -  misc_feature   bom (fragment): basis of mobility region from pBR322
   6392..6616    -  mobile_element Tn7R: mini-Tn7 element (right end of the Tn7 transposon) Tn7
   6683..7216    -  CDS            GmR: gentamycin acetyltransferase; aacC1; confers resistance to gentamycin
   7386..7414    -  promoter       Pc promoter: intI1 (promoter lies within the coding sequence); class 1 integron promoter
   7392..7739    -  CDS            YPR2_ECOLX (fragment): Protein predicted: Swiss-Prot protein existence level 4. From Escherichia coli.
>Addgene plasmid #25990 | pFB-Flag-MyoD-E12 | addgene full sequence | sequence record 384404 | Addgene NGS Result
ATCATGGAGATAATTAAAATGATAACCATCTCGCAAATAAATAAGTATTTTACTGTTTTCGTAACAGTTT
TGTAATAAAAAAACCTATAAATATTCCGGATTATTCATACCGTCCCACCATCGGGCGCGGATCTGGGCCC
GCCACCATGGACTACAAAGACGATGACGATGGATCCATGGAGCTTCTATCGCCGCCACTCCGGGACATAG
ACTTGACAGGCCCCGACGGCTCTCTCTGCTCCTTTGAGACAGCAGACGACTTCTATGATGATCCGTGTTT
CGACTCACCAGACCTGCGCTTTTTTGAGGACCTGGACCCGCGCCTGGTGCACGTGGGAGCCCTCCTGAAA
CCGGAGGAGCACGCACACTTCTCTACTGCGGTGCACCCAGGCCCAGGCGCTCGTGAGGATGAGCATGTGC
GCGCGCCCAGCGGGCACCACCAGGCGGGTCGCTGCTTGCTGTGGGCCTGCAAGGCGTGCAAGCGCAAGAC
CACCAACGCTGATCGCCGCAAGGCCGCCACCATGCGCGAGCGCCGCCGCCTGAGCAAAGTGAATGAGGCC
TTCGAGACGCTCAAGCGCTGCACGTCCAGCAACCCGAACCAGCGGCTACCCAAGGTGGAGATCCTGCGCA
ACGCCATCCGCTACATCGAAGGTCTGCAGGCTCTGCTGCGCGACCAGGACGCCGCGCCCCCTGGCGCCGC
TGCCTTCTACGCACCTGGACCGCTGCCCCCAGGCCGTGGCAGCGAGCACTACAGTGGCGACTCAGACGCG
TCCAGCCCGCGCTCCAACTGCTCTGATGGCATGATGGATTACAGCGGCCCCCCAAGCGGCCCCCGGCGGC
AGAATGGCTACGACACCGCCTACTACAGTGAGGCGGTGCGCGAGTCCAGGCCAGGGAAGAGTGCGGCTGT
GTCGAGCCTCGACTGCCTGTCCAGCATAGTGGAGCGCATCTCCACAGACAGCCCCGCTGCGCCTGCGCTG
CTTTTGGCAGATGCACCACCAGAGTCGCCTCCGGGTCCGCCAGAGGGGGCATCCCTAAGCGACACAGAAC
AGGGAACCCAGACCCCGTCTCCCGACGCCGCCCCTCAGTGTCCTGCAGGCTCAAACCCCAATGCGATTTA
TCAGGTGCTTGGTACGGGGGGTGGATCCGGCGGGGGTTCTGGAGGTGGGAGCGGCGGAGGGTCCGGCGGA
GGTTACCCAATGATGAACCAGTCTCAGAGAATGGCACCCGTGGGCTCTGACAAGGAACTGAGTGACCTAC
TGGACTTCAGCATGATGTTCCCGCTACCTGTGGCCAATGGGAAGAGCCGGCCCGCCTCCCTCGGGGGAAC
CCAGTTTGCAGGCTCAGGACTGGAGGACCGACCCAGCTCAGGCTCCTGGGGCAGCAGTGACCAGAACAGT
TCTTCCTTTGACCCTAGCCGGACATACAGCGAAGGTGCCCACTTCAGTGACTCCCACAGCAGCCTGCCGC
CTTCCACGTTCCTAGGAGCTGGGCTTGGAGGCAAGGGCAGTGAGCGGAATGCCTATGCCACCTTTGGGAG
AGACACCAGTGTTGGCACCTTGAGTCAGGCTGGCTTCCTGCCAGGTGAGCTGAGCCTCAGCAGTCCCGGG
CCACTGTCCCCATCGGGCATCAAGAGCAGCTCCCAGTATTACCCCTCATTCCCCAGCAACCCTCGTCGGA
GAGCTGCAGATGGTGGCCTGGATACTCAGCCGAAGAAGGTCCGGAAGGTTCCGCCTGGTCTCCCTTCCTC
GGTGTATCCGCCCAGCTCAGGTGACAGCTACAGCAGGGATGCTGCAGCCTACCCCTCCGCCAAGACCCCC
AGCAGCGCTTACCCCTCCCCCTTCTACGTGGCAGATGGCAGCCTGCACCCATCAGCTGAGCTCTGGAGTA
CGCCTAGCCAGGTGGGCTTTGGGCCCATGCTAGGTGACGGCTCTTCCCCTCTGCCCCTTGCACCGGGCAG
CAGCTCCGTGGGCAGTGGTACCTTTGGGGGCCTCCAGCAGCAGGATCGCATGGGCTACCAGCTGCATGGA
TCTGAGGTTAATGGCTCGCTCCCAGCTGTATCCAGCTTTTCGGCTGCCCCTGGCACTTACAGTGGGACTT
CCGGCCACACGCCCCCTGTGAGTGGGGCCGCAGCTGAAAGCCTCCTAGGCACCCGAGGGACTACAGCCAG
CAGCTCAGGGGATGCCCTTGGGAAGGCACTGGCCTCGATCTACTCCCCGGATCACTCCAGCAATAATTTC
TCACCTAGCCCCTCAACGCCTGTGGGTTCACCCCAGGGCCTGCCAGGGACATCACAGTGGCCCCGGGCAG
GAGCGCCCAGTGCCTTATCCCCCAACTACGATGCAGGTCTCCATGGCCTGCAGAGCAAGATGGAGGACCG
CTTGGACGAGGCCATCCATGTCCTGCGAAGCCACGCTGTTGGCACCGCTAGCGATCTCCATGGGCTTTTG
CCTGGCCATGGCGCACTGACCACGAGCTTCACCGGCCCCATGTCACTGGGCGGGCGGCATGCCGGCCTGG
TCGGGGGAAGCCATCCTGAGGAGGGCCTCACAAGTGGGGCCAGTCTTTTGCATAACCATGCCAGCCTCCC
CAGCCAGCCCAGTTCCCTCCCTGACCTCTCACAGAGACCTCCCGACTCCTATAGTGGACTCGGGAGGGCA
GGCACAACAGCGGGTGCCAGCGAGATCAAGCGGGAGGAGAAAGAGGATGAGGAAATCGCATCAGTAGCCG
ACGCCGAAGAGGACAAGAAGGACCTGAAGGTCCCACGCACGCGCACCAGCCCAGACGAGGACGAGGACGA
CCTTCTCCCCCCAGAGCAGAAGGCGGAGCGGGAGAAGGAGCGCCGGGTGGCCAATAATGCCCGAGAGCGC
CTGCGGGTCCGCGACATCAATGAGGCCTTTAAGGAGCTCGGCCGCATGTGCCAGCTGCACCTCAGCAGCG
AGAAGCCGCAGACCAAACTGCTCATCCTGCACCAGGCCGTGGCCGTCATCCTCAGCCTGGAGCAGCAGGT
GCGAGAACGCAACCTGAACCCCAAAGCAGCCTGCTTGAAGCGGAGGGAGGAGGAGAAGGTGTCTGGCGTG
GTCGGGGACCCACAGCTGGCCCTGTCAGCCGCCCACCCGGGCCTGGGTGAGGCCCACAACCCAGCCGGGC
ACCTGTGAGAATTCAAAGGCCTACGTCGACGAGCTCACTAGTCGCGGCCGCTTTCGAATCTAGAGCCTGC
AGTCTCGAGGCATGCGGTACCAAGCTTGTCGAGAAGTACTAGAGGATCATAATCAGCCATACCACATTTG
TAGAGGTTTTACTTGCTTTAAAAAACCTCCCACACCTCCCCCTGAACCTGAAACATAAAATGAATGCAAT
TGTTGTTGTTAACTTGTTTATTGCAGCTTATAATGGTTACAAATAAAGCAATAGCATCACAAATTTCACA
AATAAAGCATTTTTTTCACTGCATTCTAGTTGTGGTTTGTCCAAACTCATCAATGTATCTTATCATGTCT
GGATCTGATCACTGCTTGAGCCTAGGAGATCCGAACCAGATAAGTGAAATCTAGTTCCAAACTATTTTGT
CATTTTTAATTTTCGTATTAGCTTACGACGCTACACCCAGTTCCCATCTATTTTGTCACTCTTCCCTAAA
TAATCCTTAAAAACTCCATTTCCACCCCTCCCAGTTCCCAACTATTTTGTCCGCCCACAGCGGGGCATTT
TTCTTCCTGTTATGTTTTTAATCAAACATCCTGCCAACTCCATGTGACAAACCGTCATCTTCGGCTACTT
TTTCTCTGTCACAGAATGAAAATTTTTCTGTCATCTCTTCGTTATTAATGTTTGTAATTGACTGAATATC
AACGCTTATTTGCAGCCTGAATGGCGAATGGG
[124 nt withheld, positions 3883-4006]
C
[91 nt withheld, positions 4008-4098]
A
[49 nt withheld, positions 4100-4148]
CCTTTGACGTTGGAGTCCACGTTCTT
[37 nt withheld, positions 4175-4211]
ACCCTATCTCGGTCTATTCTTTTGATTTATAAGGGATTTTGCCGATTTCGGCCTATTGGTTAAAAAATGA
GCTGATTTAACAAAAATTTAACGCGAATTTTAACAAAATATTAACGCTTACAATTTAGGTGGCACTTTTC
GGGGAAATGTGCGCGGAACCCCTATTTGTTTATTTTTCTAAATACATTCAAATATGTATCCGCTCATGAG
ACAATAACCCTGATAAATGCTTCAATAATATTGAAAAAGGAAGAGTATGAGTATTCAACATTTCCGTGTC
GCCCTTATTCCCTTTTTTGCGGCATTTTGCCTTCCTGTTTTTGCTCACCCAGAAACGCTGGTGAAAGTAA
AAGATGCTGAAGATCAGTTGGGTGCACGAGTGGGTTACATCGAACTGGATCTCAACAGCGGTAAGATCCT
TGAGAGTTTTCGCCCCGAAGAACGTTTTCCAATGATGAGCACTTTTAAAGTTCTGCTATGTGGCGCGGTA
TTATCCCGTATTGACGCCGGGCAAGAGCAACTCGGTCGCCGCATACACTATTCTCAGAATGACTTGGTTG
AGTACTCACCAGTCACAGAAAAGCATCTTACGGATGGCATGACAGTAAGAGAATTATGCAGTGCTGCCAT
AACCATGAGTGATAACACTGCGGCCAACTTACTTCTGACAACGATCGGAGGACCGAAGGAGCTAACCGCT
TTTTTGCACAACATGGGGGATCATGTAACTCGCCTTGATCGTTGGGAACCGGAGCTGAATGAAGCCATAC
CAAACGACGAGCGTGACACCACGATGCCTGTAGCAATGGCAACAACGTTGCGCAAACTATTAACTGGCGA
ACTACTTACTCTAGCTTCCCGGCAACAATTAATAGACTGGATGGAGGCGGATAAAGTTGCAGGACCACTT
CTGCGCTCGGCCCTTCCGGCTGGCTGGTTTATTGCTGATAAATCTGGAGCCGGTGAGCGTGGGTCTCGCG
GTATCATTGCAGCACTGGGGCCAGATGGTAAGCCCTCCCGTATCGTAGTTATCTACACGACGGGGAGTCA
GGCAACTATGGATGAACGAAATAGACAGATCGCTGAGATAGGTGCCTCACTGATTAAGCATTGGTAACTG
TCAGACCAAGTTTACTCATATATACTTTAGATTGATTTAAAACTTCATTTTTAATTTAAAAGGATCTAGG
TGAAGATCCTTTTTGATAATCTCATGACCAAAATCCCTTAACGTGAGTTTTCGTTCCACTGAGCGTCAGA
CCCCGTAGAAAAGATCAAAGGATCTTCTTGAGATCCTTTTTTTCTGCGCGTAATCTGCTGCTTGCAAACA
AAAAAACCACCGCTACCAGCGGTGGTTTGTTTGCCGGATCAAGAGCTACCAACTCTTTTTCCGAAGGTAA
CTGGCTGCAGCAGAGCGCAGATACCAAATACTGTTCTTCTAGTGTAGCCGTAGTTAGGCCACCACTTCAA
GAACTCTGTAGCACCGCCTACATACCTCGCTCTGCTAATCCTGTTACCAGTGGCTGCTGCCAGTGGCGAT
AAGTCGTGTCTTACCGGGTTGGACTCAAGACGATAGTTACCGGATAAGGCGCAGCGGTCGGGCTGAACGG
GGGGTTCGTGCACACAGCCCAGCTTGGAGCGAACGACCTACACCGAACTGAGATACCTACAGCGTGAGCT
ATGAGAAAGCGCCACGCTTCCCGAAGGGAGAAAGGCGGACAGGTATCCGGTAAGCGGCAGGGTCGGAACA
GGAGAGCGCACGAGGGAGCTTCCAGGGGGAAACGCCTGGTATCTTTATAGTCCTGTCGGGTTTCGCCACC
TCTGACTTGAGCGTCGATTTTTGTGATGCTCGTCAGGGGGGCGGAGCCTATGGAAAAACGCCAGCAACGC
GGCCTTTTTACGGTTCCTGGCCTTTTGCTGGCCTTTTGCTCACATGTTCTTTCCTGCGTTATCCCCTGAT
TCTGTGGATAACCGTATTACCGCCTTTGAGTGAGCTGATACCGCTCGCCGCAGCCGAACGACCGAGCGCA
GCGAGTCAGTGAGCGAGGAAGCGGAAGAGCGCCTGATGCGGTATTTTCTCCTTACGCATCTGTGCGGTAT
TTCACACCGCATAGACCAGCCGCGTAACCTGGCAAAATCGGTTACGGTTGAGTAATAAATGGATGCCCTG
CGTAAGCGGGTGTGGGCGGACAATAAAGTCTTAAACTGAACAAAATAGATCTAAACTATGACAATAAAGT
CTTAAACTAGACAGAATAGTTGTAAACTGAAATCAGTCCAGTTATGCTGTGAAAAAGCATACTGGACTTT
TGTTATGGCTAAAGCAAACTCTTCATTTTCTGAAGTGCAAATTGCCCGTCGTATTAAAGAGGGGCGTGGC
CAAGGGCATGGTAAAGACTATATTCGCGGCGTTGTGACAATTTACCGAACAACTCCGCGGCCGGGAAGCC
GATCTCGGCTTGAACGAATTGTTAGGTGGCGGTACTTGGGTCGATATCAAAGTGCATCACTTCTTCCCGT
ATGCCCAACTTTGTATAGAGAGCCACTGCGGGATCGTCACCGTAATCTGCTTGCACGTAGATCACATAAG
CACCAAGCGCGTTGGCCTCATGCTTGAGGAGATTGATGAGCGCGGTGGCAATGCCCTGCCTCCGGTGCTC
GCCGGAGACTGCGAGATCATAGATATAGATCTCACTACGCGGCTGCTCAAACTTGGGCAGAACGTAAGCC
GCGAGAGCGCCAACAACCGCTTCTTGGTCGAAGGCAGCAAGCGCGATGAATGTCTTACTACGGAGCAAGT
TCCCGAGGTAATCGGAGTCCGGCTGATGTTGGGAGTAGGTGGCTACGTCTCCGAACTCACGACCGAAAAG
ATCAAGAGCAGCCCGCATGGATTTGACTTGGTCAGGGCCGAGCCTACATGTGCGAATGATGCCCATACTT
GAGCCACCTAACTTTGTTTTAGGGCGACTGCCCTGCTGCGTAACATCGTTGCTGCTCCATAACATCAAAC
ATCGACCCACGGCGTAACGCGCTTGCTGCTTGGATGCCCGAGGCATAGACTGTACAAAAAAACAGTCATA
ACAAGCCATGAAAACCGCCACTGCGCCGTTACCACCGCTGCGTTCGGTCAAGGTTCTGGACCAGTTGCGT
GAGCGCATACGCTACTTGCATTACAGTTTACGAACCGAACAGGCTTATGTCAACTGGGTTCGTGCCTTCA
TCCGTTTCCACGGTGTGCGTCACCCGGCAACCTTGGGCAGCAGCGAAGTCGAGGCATTTCTGTCCTGGCT
GGCGAACGAGCGCAAGGTTTCGGTCTCCACGCATCGTCAGGCATTGGCGGCCTTGCTGTTCTTCTACGGC
AAGGTGCTGTGCACGGATCTGCCCTGGCTTCAGGAGATCGGAAGACCTCGGCCGTCGCGGCGCTTGCCGG
TGGTGCTGACCCCGGATGAAGTGGTTCGCATCCTCGGTTTTCTGGAAGGCGAGCATCGTTTGTTCGCCCA
GGACTCTAGCTATAGTTCTAGTGGTTGGCTACGTATACTCCGGAATATTAATAG
