>Addgene plasmid #25990 | pFB-Flag-MyoD-E12 | addgene partial sequence | sequence record 32051 | 25990 with SV40pA-R
GCATAACAGTTAACAACAACAATTGCATTCATTTTATGTTTCAGGTTCAGGGGGAGGTGTGGGAGGTTTT
TTAAAGCAAGTAAAACCTCTACAAATGTGGTATGGCTGATTATGATCCTCTAGTACTTCTCGACAAGCTT
GGTACCGCATGCCTCGAGACTGCAGGCTCTAGATTCGAAAGCGGCCGCGACTAGTGAGCTCGTCGACGTA
GGCCTTTGAATTCTCACAGGTGCCCGGCTGGGTTGTGGGCCTCACCCAGGCCCGGGTGGGCGGCTGACAG
GGCCAGCTGTGGGTCCCCGACCACGCCAGACACCTTCTCCTCCTCCCTCCGCTTCAAGCAGGCTGCTTTG
GGGTTCAGGTTGCGTTCTCGCACCTGCTGCTCCAGGCTGAGGATGACGGCCACGGCCTGGTGCAGGATGA
GCAGTTTGGTCTGCGGCTTCTCGCTGCTGAGGTGCAGCTGGCACATGCGGCCGAGCTCCTTAAAGGCCTC
ATTGATGTCGCGGACCCGCAGGCGCTCTCGGGCATTATTGGCCACCCGGCGCTCCTTCTCCCGCTCCGCC
TTCTGCTCTGGGGGGAGAAGGTCGTCCTCGTCCTCGTCTGGGCTGGTGCGCGTGCGTGGGACCTTCAGGT
CCTTCTTGTCCTCTTCGGCGTCGGCTACTGATGCGATTTCCTCATCCTCTTTCTCCTCCCGCTTGATCTC
GCTGGCACCCGCTGTTGTGCCTGCCCTCCCGAGTCCACTATAGGAGTCGGGAGGTCTCTGTGAGAGGTCA
GGGAGGGAACTGGGCTGGCTGGGGAGGCTGGCATGGTTATGCAAAAGACTGGCCCCACTTGTGAGGCCCT
CCTCA
