>Addgene plasmid #25990 | pFB-Flag-MyoD-E12 | addgene partial sequence | sequence record 32052 | 25990 with polyhedrin-fwd
GTACAGTTTTCGTAATAAAAAAACCTATAAATATTCCGGATTATTCATACCGTCCCACCATCGGGCGCGG
ATCTGGGCCCGCCACCATGGACTACAAAGACGATGACGATGGATCCATGGAGCTTCTATCGCCGCCACTC
CGGGACATAGACTTGACAGGCCCCGACGGCTCTCTCTGCTCCTTTGAGACAGCAGACGACTTCTATGATG
ATCCGTGTTTCGACTCACCAGACCTGCGCTTTTTTGAGGACCTGGACCCGCGCCTGGTGCACGTGGGAGC
CCTCCTGAAACCGGAGGAGCACGCACACTTCTCTACTGCGGTGCACCCAGGCCCAGGCGCTCGTGAGGAT
GAGCATGTGCGCGCGCCCAGCGGGCACCACCAGGCGGGTCGCTGCTTGCTGTGGGCCTGCAAGGCGTGCA
AGCGCAAGACCACCAACGCTGATCGCCGCAAGGCCGCCACCATGCGCGAGCGCCGCCGCCTGAGCAAAGT
GAATGAGGCCTTCGAGACGCTCAAGCGCTGCACGTCCAGCAACCCGAACCAGCGGCTACCCAAGGTGGAG
ATCCTGCGCAACGCCATCCGCTACATCGAAGGTCTGCAGGCTCTGCTGCGCGACCAGGACGCCGCGCCCC
CTGGCGCCGCTGCCTTCTACGCACCTGGACCGCTGCCCCCAGGCCGTGGCAGCGAGCACTACAGTGGCGA
CTCAGACGCGTCCAGCCCGCGCTCCAACTGCTCTGATGGCATGATGGATTACAGCGGCCCCCCAAGCGGC
CCCCGGCGGCAGAATGGCTACGACACCGCCTACTACAGTGAGGCGGTGCGCGAGTCCAGGCCAGGGAAGA
